Addgene plasmid #114958: AT3G46420 N10_pECIA2
Purpose: Bait vector AT3G46420 N10_pECIA2 should be used with prey vector AT3G46420 N10_pECIA14.
Depositing lab: Youssef Belkhadir. Depositing organization: Gregor Mendel Institute of Molecular Plant Biology. Publication: An extracellular network of Arabidopsis leucine-rich repeat receptor kinases. Smakowska-Luzan E, Mott GA, Parys K, Stegmann M, Howton TC, Layeghifard M, Neuhold J, Lehner A, Kong J, Grunwald K, Weinberger N, Satbhai SB, Mayer D, Busch W, Madalinski M, Stolt-Bergner P, Provart NJ, Mukhtar MS, Zipfel C, Desveaux D, Guttman DS, Belkhadir Y. Nature. 2018 Jan 18;553(7688):342-346. doi: 10.1038/nature25184. Epub 2018 Jan 10. PubMed 29320478.
Backbone
  Vector backbone: pECIA2
  Backbone manufacturer: Chris Garcia (Addgene plasmid # 47032)
  Vector type: Insect Expression
Growth in bacteria
  Bacterial resistance: Ampicillin, 100 μg/mL
  Growth temperature: 37°C
  Growth strain: DH5alpha
  Copy number: High Copy
Gene/Insert
  Gene/Insert name: AT3G46420
  Species: A. thaliana (mustard weed)
  Entrez Gene: AT3G46420 (a.k.a. AT3G46420)
  Promoter: Metallothionein (Copper-Inducible)
  Tag / fusion protein: Fc, V5 and hexahistidine tags (C terminal on backbone)
  Cloning method: Ligation Independent Cloning
Terms and licenses: Academic/Nonprofit Terms; Industry Terms: Not Available to Industry
Depositor comments: Plasmid for secreted expression in Drosophila cell culture by induction via CuSO4. Insert is an extracellular domain of indicated LRR-RK, C-terminally tagged with Fc, V5 and hexahistidine tags. Insert Protein Sequence: GFISVDCGLSPNEVSPYIEPFTGLQFTTDSNFIETGKLGRIQASLEPKYRKSQTTLRYFPDGIRNCYNLTVTQGTNYLIRARAIYGNYDGLNIYPKFDLYIGPNFWVTIDLGKYVNGTWEEIIYIPKSNMLDVCLVKTGPSTPLISSLVLRPLANATYITQSGWLKTYVRVYLSDSNDVIRYPDDVYDRIWGSYFEPEWKKISTTLGVNSSSGFLPPLKALMTAASPANASAPLAIPGVLDFPSDKLYLFLHFSEIQVLKANETREFEIFWNKKLVYNAYSPVYLQTKTIRNPSPVTCERGECILEMIKTERSTLPPLLNAVEVFTVVEFPQPETDASDVVAIKNIKAIYGLTRVTWQGDPCVPQQFLWNGLNCNSMETSTPPRITSLDLSSSGLTGSISVVIQNLTHLEKLDLSNNNLTGEVPDFLANMKFLVFINLSKNNLNGSIPKALRDRENKGLKLIVDKNVDNCSSGSCTQKKK
How to cite: AT3G46420 N10_pECIA2 was a gift from Youssef Belkhadir (Addgene plasmid # 114958 ; http://n2t.net/addgene:114958 ; RRID:Addgene_114958)
