[The description below was written by a language model from this plasmid's Addgene catalogue record and pLannotate feature annotations shown in this document.]
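Description:
AT3G46420 N10_pECIA2 is an insect-cell expression plasmid built on the pECIA2 backbone, designed for secreted production of a plant receptor ectodomain in Drosophila cell culture. It is maintained in E. coli as a high-copy plasmid through a ColE1/pUC-type origin and selected with ampicillin via the β-lactamase gene and its promoter. The rest of the backbone carries only cloning-vector remnants (fragments of lacZα, lacI, rop and bom, plus lac promoter/operator elements) that play no role in the insect expression cassette. The sequenced record is about 5.7 kb.

The expression cassette is driven by the Drosophila metallothionein promoter, which is induced by adding copper sulfate to the culture. Downstream, a Drosophila BiP signal sequence directs the product into the secretory pathway. It is fused in frame to the extracellular domain of the Arabidopsis thaliana leucine-rich repeat receptor kinase encoded by AT3G46420, which was inserted by ligation-independent cloning. The ectodomain is followed by a human IgG1 Fc region, a V5 epitope and, according to the catalogue entry, a hexahistidine tag; the automated annotation does not call the His tag separately. An SV40 polyadenylation signal lies after the coding region, although it is annotated on the opposite strand.

The record designates this construct as the bait vector, to be paired with the corresponding pECIA14 prey vector. It belongs to a collection used to map extracellular interactions among Arabidopsis LRR receptor kinases. In this format the Fc fusion would typically allow capture of the secreted bait, with the V5 and His tags available for detection or purification, though the record does not spell out the assay details.
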