Features (pLannotate 1.2.2; 18 found; start..end, strand, type, name):
     23..449     +  promoter       MT promoter: Drosophila metallothionein promoter
    467..520     +  sig_peptide    BiP signal sequence: Drosophila BiP signal sequence
    521..1972    +  CDS            Y3463_ARATH (fragment): Experimental evidence at protein level: Swiss-Prot protein existence level 1. From Arabidopsis thaliana (Mouse-ear cress).
   1955..2671    +  CDS            IGHG1 (fragment): IGHG1_HUMAN - Experimental evidence at protein level: Swiss-Prot protein existence level 1. Constant region of immunoglobulin heavy chains. Immunoglobulins, also known as antibodies, are membrane-bound or secreted glycoproteins produced by B lymphocytes. In the recognition phase of humoral immunity, the membrane-bound immunoglobulins serve as receptors which, upon binding of a specific antigen, trigger the clonal expansion and differentiation of B lymphocytes into immunoglobulins- secreting plasma cells. Secreted immunoglobulins mediate the effector phase of humoral immunity, which results in
   2690..2731    +  CDS            V5 tag: epitope tag from simian virus 5
   2831..2965    -  polyA_signal   SV40 poly(A) signal: SV40 polyadenylation signal
   2988..3072    -  CDS            large T antigen (fragment): large T antigen from SV40 (simian virus 40)
   3072..3096    +  misc_feature   MCS (fragment): pUC18/19 multiple cloning site
   3133..3149    -  protein_bind   lac operator: The lac repressor binds to the lac operator to inhibit transcription in E. coli. This inhibition can be relieved by adding lactose or isopropyl-β-D-thiogalactopyranoside (IPTG). lac repressor encoded by lacI
   3157..3187    -  promoter       lac promoter: promoter for the E. coli lac operon
   3202..3223    -  protein_bind   CAP binding site: CAP binding activates transcription in the presence of cAMP. E. coli catabolite activator protein
   3236..3328    -  CDS            lacI (fragment): lac repressor; lacI; The lac repressor binds to the lac operator to inhibit transcription in E. coli. This inhibition can be relieved by adding lactose or isopropyl-β-D-thiogalactopyranoside (IPTG).
   3511..4099    -  rep_origin     ori: high-copy-number ColE1/pMB1/pBR322/pUC origin of replication
   4270..5130    -  CDS            AmpR: β-lactamase; bla; confers resistance to ampicillin, carbenicillin, and related antibiotics
   5131..5235    -  promoter       AmpR promoter: bla
   5330..5365    +  CDS            rop (fragment): Rop protein, which maintains plasmids at low copy number; rop
   5467..5566    +  misc_feature   bom (fragment): basis of mobility region from pBR322
   5572..21      -  CDS            lacZα (fragment) (across the origin): LacZα fragment of β-galactosidase; lacZ fragment
>Addgene plasmid #114958 | AT3G46420 N10_pECIA2 | addgene full sequence | sequence record 296638 | Addgene NGS Result
GTAAAACGACGGCCAGTGAATTAATTCGTTGCAGGACAGGATGTGGTGCCCGATGTGACTAGCTCTTTGC
TGCAGGCCGTCCTATCCTCTGGTTCCGATAAGAGACCCAGAACTCCGGCCCCCCACCGCCCACCGCCACC
CCCATACATATGTGGTACGCAAGTAAGAGTGCCTGCGCATGCCCCATGTGCCCCACCAAGAGCTTTGCAT
CCCATACAAGTCCCCAAAGTGGAGAACCGAACCAATTCTTCGCGGGCAGAACAAAAGCTTCTGCACACGT
CTCCACTCGAATTTGGAGCCGGCCGGCGTGTGCAAAAGAGGTGAATCGAACGAAAGACCCGTGTGTAAAG
CCGCGTTTCCAAAATGTATAAAACCGAGAGCATCTGGCCAATGTGCATCAGTTGTGGTCAGCAGCAAAAT
CAAGTGAATCATCTCAGTGCAACTAAAGGGGGGATCCGATCTCAATATGAAGTTATGCATATTACTGGCC
GTCGTGGCCTTTGTTGGCCTCTCGCTCGGGGGATTTATCAGTGTAGACTGCGGATTATCTCCTAATGAGG
TCTCTCCTTATATTGAGCCGTTTACTGGACTACAGTTCACAACGGATTCAAATTTCATTGAAACCGGAAA
ACTTGGTAGAATTCAGGCAAGCCTAGAGCCGAAGTACCGAAAGTCGCAAACGACGTTGAGATATTTTCCT
GATGGAATACGCAACTGTTACAATCTTACAGTGACACAAGGAACCAACTATTTAATCAGAGCTAGAGCAA
TATATGGGAATTATGATGGTCTTAACATTTATCCTAAATTTGACTTGTACATAGGCCCTAATTTTTGGGT
AACAATAGACTTAGGAAAGTATGTAAATGGTACATGGGAGGAGATCATCTACATACCAAAATCTAATATG
TTGGACGTGTGTCTTGTCAAGACAGGGCCGTCCACACCATTGATATCATCCTTGGTGTTAAGGCCTCTTG
CAAATGCTACTTACATCACTCAATCTGGTTGGTTGAAGACTTATGTTCGGGTTTATCTAAGCGACTCAAA
TGACGTCATACGATATCCGGATGATGTCTATGATCGTATATGGGGTTCATACTTTGAGCCGGAGTGGAAG
AAGATTTCCACTACACTTGGAGTGAACAGTTCTAGTGGATTTCTGCCTCCACTAAAGGCACTCATGACTG
CCGCCTCTCCTGCCAATGCTAGTGCACCATTGGCTATTCCCGGAGTACTAGATTTCCCAAGTGATAAACT
ATACTTGTTCCTCCACTTCTCTGAGATTCAAGTCTTAAAGGCCAACGAAACTAGAGAGTTCGAAATTTTT
TGGAATAAAAAGCTTGTTTACAATGCTTATAGTCCTGTATATCTACAGACCAAGACTATACGCAACCCAT
CTCCAGTTACTTGTGAAAGAGGAGAATGCATACTAGAGATGATCAAAACTGAGAGGTCAACTCTCCCGCC
TTTGCTTAACGCCGTTGAAGTTTTCACAGTGGTTGAATTTCCTCAGCCGGAAACAGATGCTAGTGATGTG
GTGGCTATAAAAAACATCAAGGCCATCTATGGATTGACTCGAGTCACATGGCAAGGAGATCCATGTGTTC
CTCAACAATTTTTGTGGAACGGTTTAAATTGCAACAGCATGGAGACGTCTACACCTCCAAGAATCACTTC
CTTGGACTTGTCTTCAAGCGGGTTAACCGGAAGCATATCAGTTGTTATTCAAAATCTTACCCATCTAGAA
AAGTTGGATTTGTCAAATAACAACTTGACTGGGGAAGTTCCCGATTTTCTAGCAAACATGAAATTTCTTG
TGTTCATAAACTTAAGCAAGAACAATCTGAATGGTTCGATTCCTAAAGCTCTTCGCGATAGAGAAAATAA
AGGACTTAAGTTAATTGTCGACAAAAATGTGGACAACTGCTCATCTGGTTCATGCACCCAAAAAAAGAAA
CTGGAGGTGCTGTTCCAGGGACCAGGGAGCGACAAAACTCACACATGCCCACCGTGCCCAGCACCTGAAC
TCCTGGGGGGACCGTCAGTCTTCCTCTTCCCCCCAAAACCCAAGGACACCCTCATGATCTCCCGGACCCC
TGAGGTCACATGCGTGGTGGTGGACGTGAGCCACGAAGACCCTGAGGTCAAGTTCAACTGGTACGTGGAC
GGCGTGGAGGTGCATAATGCCAAGACAAAGCCGCGGGAGGAGCAGTACAACAGCACGTACCGTGTGGTCA
GCGTCCTCACCGTCCTGCACCAGGACTGGCTGAATGGCAAGGAGTACAAGTGCAAGGTCTCCAACAAAGC
CCTCCCAGCCCCCATCGAGAAAACCATCTCCAAAGCCAAAGGGCAGCCCCGAGAACCACAGGTGTACACC
CTGCCCCCATCCCGGGAGGAGATGACCAAGAACCAGGTCAGCCTGACCTGCCTGGTCAAAGGCTTCTATC
CCAGCGACATCGCCGTGGAGTGGGAGAGCAATGGGCAGCCGGAGAACAACTACAAGACCACGCCTCCCGT
GCTGGACTCCGACGGCTCCTTCTTCCTCTACAGCAAGCTCACCGTGGACAAGAGCAGGTGGCAGCAGGGG
AACGTCTTCTCATGCTCCGTGATGCATGAGGGTCTGCACAACCACTACACGCAGAAGAGCCTCTCCCTGT
CTCCGGGTAAATCTAGAGGGCCCTTCGAAGGTAAGCCTATCCCTAACCCTCTCCTCGGTCTCGATTCTAC
GCGTACCGGTCATCATCACCATCACCATTGAGTTTAAACCCGCTGATCAGCCTCGACTGTGCCTTCTAAG
GCCTGAGCTCGCTGATCAGCCTCGATCGAGGATCCAGACATGATAAGATACATTGATGAGTTTGGACAAA
CCACAACTAGAATGCAGTGAAAAAAATGCTTTATTTGTGAAATTTGTGATGCTATTGCTTTATTTGTAAC
CATTATAAGCTGCAATAAACAAGTTAACAACAACAATTGCATTCATTTTATGTTTCAGGTTCAGGGGGAG
GTGTGGGAGGTTTTTTAAAGCAAGTAAAACCTCTACAAATGTGGTATGGCTGATTATGATCAGTCGACCT
GCAGGCATGCAAGCTTGGCGTAATCATGGTCATAGCTGTTTCCTGTGTGAAATTGTTATCCGCTCACAAT
TCCACACAACATACGAGCCGGAAGCATAAAGTGTAAAGCCTGGGGTGCCTAATGAGTGAGCTAACTCACA
TTAATTGCGTTGCGCTCACTGCCCGCTTTCCAGTCGGGAAACCTGTCGTGCCAGCTGCATTAATGAATCG
GCCAACGCGCGGGGAGAGGCGGTTTGCGTATTGGGCGCTCTTCCGCTTCCTCGCTCACTGACTCGCTGCG
CTCGGTCGTTCGGCTGCGGCGAGCGGTATCAGCTCACTCAAAGGCGGTAATACGGTTATCCACAGAATCA
GGGGATAACGCAGGAAAGAACATGTGAGCAAAAGGCCAGCAAAAGGCCAGGAACCGTAAAAAGGCCGCGT
TGCTGGCGTTTTTCCATAGGCTCCGCCCCCCTGACGAGCATCACAAAAATCGACGCTCAAGTCAGAGGTG
GCGAAACCCGACAGGACTATAAAGATACCAGGCGTTTCCCCCTGGAAGCTCCCTCGTGCGCTCTCCTGTT
CCGACCCTGCCGCTTACCGGATACCTGTCCGCCTTTCTCCCTTCGGGAAGCGTGGCGCTTTCTCATAGCT
CACGCTGTAGGTATCTCAGTTCGGTGTAGGTCGTTCGCTCCAAGCTGGGCTGTGTGCACGAACCCCCCGT
TCAGCCCGACCGCTGCGCCTTATCCGGTAACTATCGTCTTGAGTCCAACCCGGTAAGACACGACTTATCG
CCACTGGCAGCAGCCACTGGTAACAGGATTAGCAGAGCGAGGTATGTAGGCGGTGCTACAGAGTTCTTGA
AGTGGTGGCCTAACTACGGCTACACTAGAAGAACAGTATTTGGTATCTGCGCTCTGCTGAAGCCAGTTAC
CTTCGGAAAAAGAGTTGGTAGCTCTTGATCCGGCAAACAAACCACCGCTGGTAGCGGTGGTTTTTTTGTT
TGCAAGCAGCAGATTACGCGCAGAAAAAAAGGATCTCAAGAAGATCCTTTGATCTTTTCTACGGGGTCTG
ACGCTCAGTGGAACGAAAACTCACGTTAAGGGATTTTGGTCATGAGATTATCAAAAAGGATCTTCACCTA
GATCCTTTTAAATTAAAAATGAAGTTTTAAATCAATCTAAAGTATATATGAGTAAACTTGGTCTGACAGT
TACCAATGCTTAATCAGTGAGGCACCTATCTCAGCGATCTGTCTATTTCGTTCATCCATAGTTGCCTGAC
TCCCCGTCGTGTAGATAACTACGATACGGGAGGGCTTACCATCTGGCCCCAGTGCTGCAATGATACCGCG
AGACCCACGCTCACCGGCTCCAGATTTATCAGCAATAAACCAGCCAGCCGGAAGGGCCGAGCGCAGAAGT
GGTCCTGCAACTTTATCCGCCTCCATCCAGTCTATTAATTGTTGCCGGGAAGCTAGAGTAAGTAGTTCGC
CAGTTAATAGTTTGCGCAACGTTGTTGCCATTGCTACAGGCATCGTGGTGTCACGCTCGTCGTTTGGTAT
GGCTTCATTCAGCTCCGGTTCCCAACGATCAAGGCGAGTTACATGATCCCCCATGTTGTGCAAAAAAGCG
GTTAGCTCCTTCGGTCCTCCGATCGTTGTCAGAAGTAAGTTGGCCGCAGTGTTATCACTCATGGTTATGG
CAGCACTGCATAATTCTCTTACTGTCATGCCATCCGTAAGATGCTTTTCTGTGACTGGTGAGTACTCAAC
CAAGTCATTCTGAGAATAGTGTATGCGGCGACCGAGTTGCTCTTGCCCGGCGTCAATACGGGATAATACC
GCGCCACATAGCAGAACTTTAAAAGTGCTCATCATTGGAAAACGTTCTTCGGGGCGAAAACTCTCAAGGA
TCTTACCGCTGTTGAGATCCAGTTCGATGTAACCCACTCGTGCACCCAACTGATCTTCAGCATCTTTTAC
TTTCACCAGCGTTTCTGGGTGAGCAAAAACAGGAAGGCAAAATGCCGCAAAAAAGGGAATAAGGGCGACA
CGGAAATGTTGAATACTCATACTCTTCCTTTTTCAATATTATTGAAGCATTTATCAGGGTTATTGTCTCA
TGAGCGGATACATATTTGAATGTATTTAGAAAAATAAACAAATAGGGGTTCCGCGCACATTTCCCCGAAA
AGTGCCACCTGACGTCTAAGAAACCATTATTATCATGACATTAACCTATAAAAATAGGCGTATCACGAGG
CCCTTTCGTCTCGCGCGTTTCGGTGATGACGGTGAAAACCTCTGACACATGCAGCTCCCGGAGACGGTCA
CAGCTTGTCTGTAAGCGGATGCCGGGAGCAGACAAGCCCGTCAGGGCGCGTCAGCGGGTGTTGGCGGGTG
TCGGGGCTGGCTTAACTATGCGGCATCAGAGCAGATTGTACTGAGAGTGCACCATATGCGGTGTGAAATA
CCGCACAGATGCGTAAGGAGAAAATACCGCATCAGGCGCCATTCGCCATTCAGGCTGCGCAACTGTTGGG
AAGGGCGATCGGTGCGGGCCTCTTCGCTATTACGCCAGCTGGCGAAAGGGGGATGTGCTGCAAGGCGATT
AAGTTGGGTAACGCCAGGGTTTTCCCAGTCACGACGTT
